Addgene plasmid #231260: pAVEC0_N-StrepIII
Purpose: (Empty Backbone) For expressing fusion proteins with N terminal StrepIII tags in plants
Depositing lab: Jacob Brunkard. Depositing organization: University of Wisconsin, Madison. Publication: Seamless, modular binary vectors for plant cell and molecular biology. Greenhalgh R, Horner W, Klimpel KA, Chatterjee S, Scarpin MR, Brunkard JO. Plant Biotechnol J. 2025 Jun 26. doi: 10.1111/pbi.70233. PubMed 40574375.
Backbone
  Vector backbone: Backbone assembled from fragments of pENTR, pEG103, and NPTII
  Vector type: Plant Expression
  Tag / fusion protein: StrepIII (N terminal on insert)
Growth in bacteria
  Bacterial resistance: Kanamycin, 50 μg/mL
  Growth temperature: 37°C
  Growth strain: DH5alpha
  Copy number: Unknown
Gene/Insert
  Gene/Insert name: None
  Mutation: N/A
  Tag / fusion protein: StrepIII (N terminal on insert)
Terms and licenses: Academic/Nonprofit Terms; Industry Terms: Not Available to Industry
Depositor comments: No gene inserted in primary locus, this is a vector backbone.
How to cite: pAVEC0_N-StrepIII was a gift from Jacob Brunkard (Addgene plasmid # 231260 ; http://n2t.net/addgene:231260 ; RRID:Addgene_231260)
