[The description below was written by a language model from this plasmid's Addgene catalogue record and pLannotate feature annotations shown in this document.]
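Description:
pAVEC0_N-StrepIII is an empty plant expression backbone of about 6.6 kb, designed as a compact binary vector for Agrobacterium-mediated delivery of proteins carrying an N-terminal StrepIII affinity tag. According to the record, it was assembled from fragments of pENTR, pEG103 and NPTII. It carries two replication systems: a high-copy ColE1/pUC-type origin for propagation in E. coli, and the pVS1 module (RepA replication protein, StaA stability protein and oriV) that allows stable maintenance in Agrobacterium. Bacterial selection is by kanamycin, conferred by an aph(3')-Ia KanR gene.

The annotated expression cassette consists of a CaMV 35S promoter preceded by an additional 35S fragment, an arrangement consistent with a duplicated-enhancer 35S promoter. This is followed by the TMV Ω 5' leader, which enhances translation, and the cassette is terminated further downstream by a CaMV polyadenylation signal fragment. No gene is inserted; the region between the leader and the terminator is where the tag and cloning site would lie, so that an open reading frame added there is expressed constitutively as a StrepIII fusion. The StrepIII tag itself is not picked up by the automated annotation. The only feature called in that interval is a very short partial match labelled 3xHA, which is probably an incidental hit rather than a functional HA tag.

Two tandem left border T-DNA repeats are annotated upstream of the cassette, but no right border repeat or plant selectable marker appears in the feature table, so the record does not fully define the T-DNA boundaries. The vector is intended for expressing Strep-tagged fusion proteins in plants, a tag generally suited to affinity purification and detection.
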