Features (pLannotate 1.2.2; 12 found; start..end, strand, type, name):
      1..589     +  rep_origin     ori: high-copy-number ColE1/pMB1/pBR322/pUC origin of replication
    827..1456    +  CDS            pVS1 StaA: stability protein from the Pseudomonas plasmid pVS1 (Heeb et al., 2000)
   1885..2958    +  CDS            pVS1 RepA: replication protein from the Pseudomonas plasmid pVS1 (Heeb et al., 2000)
   3024..3218    +  rep_origin     pVS1 oriV: origin of replication for the Pseudomonas plasmid pVS1 (Heeb et al., 2000)
   3385..3408    +  misc_feature   LB T-DNA repeat: left border repeat from octopine Ach5 T-DNA
   3430..3453    +  misc_feature   LB T-DNA repeat: left border repeat from octopine Ach5 T-DNA
   4164..4464    +  promoter       CaMV 35S promoter (fragment): strong constitutive promoter from cauliflower mosaic virus
   4465..4806    +  promoter       CaMV 35S promoter: strong constitutive promoter from cauliflower mosaic virus
   4822..4877    +  misc_feature   TMV Ω: translational enhancer from the tobacco mosaic virus 5'-leader sequence (Gallie et al., 1988)
   4896..4918    +  CDS            3xHA (fragment): three tandem HA epitope tags
   5287..5446    +  polyA_signal   CaMV poly(A) signal (fragment): cauliflower mosaic virus polyadenylation signal
   5662..6471    +  CDS            KanR: aminoglycoside phosphotransferase; aph(3')-Ia; confers resistance to kanamycin in bacteria or G418 (Geneticin®) in eukaryotes
>Addgene plasmid #231260 | pAVEC0_N-StrepIII | addgene full sequence | sequence record 460947 | Addgene NGS Result
TTGAGATCCTTTTTTTCTGCGCGTAATCTGCTGCTTGCAAACAAAAAAACCACCGCTACCAGCGGTGGTT
TGTTTGCCGGATCAAGAGCTACCAACTCTTTTTCCGAAGGTAACTGGCTTCAGCAGAGCGCAGATACCAA
ATACTGTTCTTCTAGTGTAGCCGTAGTTAGGCCACCACTTCAAGAACTCTGTAGCACCGCCTACATACCT
CGCTCTGCTAATCCTGTTACCAGTGGCTGCTGCCAGTGGCGATAAGTCGTGTCTTACCGGGTTGGACTCA
AGACGATAGTTACCGGATAAGGCGCAGCGGTCGGGCTGAACGGGGGGTTCGTGCACACAGCCCAGCTTGG
AGCGAACGACCTACACCGAACTGAGATACCTACAGCGTGAGCTATGAGAAAGCGCCACGCTTCCCGAAGG
GAGAAAGGCGGACAGGTATCCGGTAAGCGGCAGGGTCGGAACAGGAGAGCGCACGAGGGAGCTTCCAGGG
GGAAACGCCTGGTATCTTTATAGTCCTGTCGGGTTTCGCCACCTCTGACTTGAGCGTCGATTTTTGTGAT
GCTCGTCAGGGGGGCGGAGCCTATGGAAAAACGCCAGCAACGCGGCCTTTTTACGGTTCCTGGCCTTTTG
CTGGCCTTTTGCTCACATGTTCTTTCCTGCGTTATCCCCTGATTCTGTGGATAACCGTATTACCGCCTTT
GAGTGACTGAAGAACCGAGCGCCGCCGTCTAAAAAGGTGATGTGTATTTGAGTAAAACAGCTTGCGTCAT
GCGGTCGCTGCGTATATGATGCGATGAGTAAATAAACAAATACGCAAGGGGAACGCATGAAGGTTATCGC
TGTACTTAACCAGAAAGGCGGGTCAGGCAAGACGACCATCGCAACCCATCTAGCCCGCGCCCTGCAACTC
GCCGGGGCCGATGTTCTGTTAGTCGATTCCGATCCCCAGGGCAGTGCCCGCGATTGGGCGGCCGTGCGGG
AAGATCAACCGCTAACCGTTGTCGGCATCGACCGCCCGACGATTGACCGCGACGTGAAGGCCATCGGCCG
GCGCGACTTCGTAGTGATCGACGGAGCGCCCCAGGCGGCGGACTTGGCTGTGTCCGCGATCAAGGCAGCC
GACTTCGTGCTGATTCCGGTGCAGCCAAGCCCTTACGACATATGGGCCACCGCCGACCTGGTGGAGCTGG
TTAAGCAGCGCATTGAGGTCACGGATGGAAGGCTACAAGCGGCCTTTGTCGTGTCGCGGGCGATCAAAGG
CACGCGCATCGGCGGTGAGGTTGCCGAGGCGCTGGCCGGGTACGAGCTGCCCATTCTTGAGTCCCGTATC
ACGCAGCGCGTGAGCTACCCAGGCACTGCCGCCGCCGGCACAACCGTTCTTGAATCAGAACCCGAGGGCG
ACGCTGCCCGCGAGGTCCAGGCGCTGGCCGCTGAAATTAAATCAAAACTCATTTGAGTTAATGAGGTAAA
GAGAAAATGAGCAAAAGCACAAACACGCTAAGTGCCGGCCGTCCGAGCGCACGCAGCAGCAAGGCTGCAA
CGTTGGCCAGCCTGGCAGACACGCCAGCCATGAAGCGGGTCAACTTTCAGTTGCCGGCGGAGGATCACAC
CAAGCTGAAGATGTACGCGGTACGCCAAGGCAAGACCATTACCGAGCTGCTATCTGAATACATCGCGCAG
CTACCAGAGTAAATGAGCAAATGAATAAATGAGTAGATGAATTTTAGCGGCTAAAGGAGGCGGCATGGAA
AATCAAGAACAACCAGGCACCGACGCCGTGGAATGCCCCATGTGTGGAGGAACGGGCGGTTGGCCAGGCG
TAAGCGGCTGGGTTGCCTGCCGGCCCTGCAATGGCACTGGAACCCCCAAGCCCGAGGAATCGGCGTGAGC
GGTCGCAAACCATCCGGCCCGGTACAAATCGGCGCGGCGCTGGGTGATGACCTGGTGGAGAAGTTGAAGG
CCGCGCAGGCCGCCCAGCGGCAACGCATCGAGGCAGAAGCACGCCCCGGTGAATCGTGGCAAGCGGCCGC
TGATCGAATCCGCAAAGAATCCCGGCAACCGCCGGCAGCCGGTGCGCCGTCGATTAGGAAGCCGCCCAAG
GGCGACGAGCAACCAGATTTTTTCGTTCCGATGCTCTATGACGTGGGCACCCGCGATAGTCGCAGCATCA
TGGACGTGGCCGTTTTCCGTCTGTCGAAGCGTGACCGACGAGCTGGCGAGGTGATCCGCTACGAGCTTCC
AGACGGGCACGTAGAGGTTTCCGCAGGGCCGGCCGGCATGGCCAGTGTGTGGGATTACGACCTGGTACTG
ATGGCGGTTTCCCATCTAACCGAATCCATGAACCGATACCGGGAAGGGAAGGGAGACAAGCCCGGCCGCG
TGTTCCGTCCACACGTTGCGGACGTACTCAAGTTCTGCCGGCGAGCCGATGGCGGAAAGCAGAAAGACGA
CCTGGTAGAAACCTGCATTCGGTTAAACACCACGCACGTTGCCATGCAGCGTACGAAGAAGGCCAAGAAC
GGCCGCCTGGTGACGGTATCCGAGGGTGAAGCCTTGATTAGCCGCTACAAGATCGTAAAGAGCGAAACCG
GGCGGCCGGAGTACATCGAGATCGAGCTAGCTGATTGGATGTACCGCGAGATCACAGAAGGCAAGAACCC
GGACGTGCTGACGGTTCACCCCGATTACTTTTTGATCGATCCCGGCATCGGCCGTTTTCTCTACCGCCTG
GCACGCCGCGCCGCAGGCAAGGCAGAAGCCAGATGGTTGTTCAAGACGATCTACGAACGCAGTGGCAGCG
CCGGAGAGTTCAAGAAGTTCTGTTTCACCGTGCGCAAGCTGATCGGGTCAAATGACCTGCCGGAGTACGA
TTTGAAGGAGGAGGCGGGGCAGGCTGGCCCGATCCTAGTCATGCGCTACCGCAACCTGATCGAGGGCGAA
GCATCCGCCGGTTCCTAATGTACGGAGCAGATGCTAGGGCAAATTGCCCTAGCAGGGGAAAAAGGTCGAA
AAGGTCTCTTTCCTGTGGATAGCACGTACATTGGGAACCCAAAGCCGTACATTGGGAACCGGAACCCGTA
CATTGGGAACCCAAAGCCGTACATTGGGAACCGGTCACACATGTAAGTGACTGATATAAAAGAGAAAAAA
GGCGATTTTTCCGCCTAAAACTCTTTAAAACTTATTAAAACTCTTAAAACCCGCCTGGCCTGTGCATAAC
TGTCTGGCCAGCGCACAGCCGAAGAGCTGCAAAAAGCGCCTACCCTTCGGTCGCTGCGCTCCCTACGCCC
CGCCGCTTCGCGTCGGCCTATCGCGGCCGCTGGCCGCTCAAAAATGGCTGGCCTACGGCCAGGCAATCTA
CCAGCGCGCGGACAAGCTAGGATTGGCAGGATATATTCAGTTGTAAATGCGAGCTGTTGGCTGGCTGGTG
GCAGGATATATTCAGTTGTAAATAAATTGACGCTTAGACAACTTAATAACACATTGCGGACGTTTTTAAT
GTACTGAATTAACGCCGAATTAATTCGAGCTCTCTAGAATCGTCGACTCGAGACTAGAGCCAAGCTGATC
TCCTTTGCCCCGGAGATCACCATGGACGACTTTCTCTATCTCTACGATCTAGGAAGAAAGTTCGACGGAG
AAGGTGACGATACCATGTTCACCACCGATAATGAGAAGATTAGCCTCTTCAATTTCAGAAAGAATGCTGA
CCCACAGATGGTTAGAGAGGCTTACGCGGCAGGTCTCATCAAGACGATCTACCCGAGTAATAATCTCCAG
GAGATCAAATACCTTCCCAAGAAGGTTAAAGATGCAGTCAAAAGATTCAGGACTAACTGCATCAAGAACA
CAGAGAAAGATATATTTCTCAAGATCAGAAGTACTATTCCAGTATGGACGATTCAAGGCTTGCTTCATAA
ACCAAGGCAAGTAATAGAGATTGGAGTCTCTAAGAAAGTAGTTCCTACTGAATCAAAGGCCATGGAGTCA
AAAATTCAGATCGAGGATCTAACAGAACTCGCCGTGAAGACTGGCGAACAGTTCATACAGAGTCTTTTAC
GACTCAATGACAAGAAGAAAATCTTCGTCAACATGGTGGAGCACGACACTCTCGTCTACTCCAAGAATAT
CAAAGATACAGTCTCAGAAGACCAAAGGGCTATTGAGACTTTTCAACAAAGGGTAATATCGGGAAACCTC
CTCGGATTCCATTGCCCAGCTATCTGTCACTTCATCAAAAGGACAGTAGAAAAGGAAGGTGGCACCTACA
AATGCCATCATTGCGATAAAGGAAAGGCTATCGTTCAAGATGCCTCTGCCGACAGTGGTCCCAAAGATGG
ACCCCCACCCACGAGGAGCATCGTGGAAAAAGAAGACGTTCCAACCACGTCTTCAAAGCAAGTGGATTGA
TGTGATATCTCCACTGACGTAAGGGATGACGCACAATCCCACTATCCTTCGCAATGAGACTTTTCAACAA
AGGGTAATATCGGGAAACCTCCTCGGATTCCATTGCCCAGCTATCTGTCACTTCATCAAAAGGACAGTAG
AAAAGGAAGGTGGCACCTACAAATGCCATCATTGCGATAAAGGAAAGGCTATCGTTCAAGATGCCTCTGC
CGACAGTGGTCCCAAAGATGGACCCCCACCCACGAGGAGCATCGTGGAAAAAGAAGACGTTCCAACCACG
TCTTCAAAGCAAGTGGATTGATGTGATATCTCCACTGACGTAAGGGATGACGCACAATCCCACTATCCTT
CGCAAGACCCTTCCTCTATATAAGGAAGTTCATTTCATTTGGAGAGAGGCCTATTTTTACAACAATTACC
AACAACAACAAACAACAAACAACATTACAATTACTATTTACAATTACAGGCCTCCCGGGACCATGTACCC
ATACGATGTCCCAGATTATGCCGCCGGAGCCTATCCTTATGATGTTCCTGATTACGCTGCTGGTGCTTAC
CCTTACGATGTGCCTGACTACGCCGGTGGTGGTAGTGGTGGTGGAAGTGGAGGATCTGCTTGGAGCCATC
CTCAGTTCGAGAAAGGAGGAGGATCTGGAGGAGGTTCTGGTGGTTCTGCTTGGTCTCATCCACAGTTTGA
GAAGTCAGGAAGCGAAACACCAGGAACATCAGAAAGTGCAACACCAGAATCTGGATCCGGCTCTGAAACT
CCTGGTACTAGTGAATCGGCTACCCCTGAATCAGGGTCCTGATCACGGCCATGCTAGAGTCCGCAAAAAT
CACCAGTCTCTCTCTACAAATCTATCTCTCTCTATTTTTCTCCAGAATAATGTGTGAGTAGTTCCCAGAT
AAGGGAATTAGGGTTCTTATAGGGTTTCGCTCATGTGTTGAGCATATAAGAAACCCTTAGTATGTATTTG
TATTTGTAAAATACTTCTATCAATAAAATTTCTAATTCCTAAAACCAAAATCCAGTGACCTGGTAACCTG
GCAGGATATATGCGGTTGTAATTTTGGCAGGATATATGCGGTTGTAATTCATTTTTATTGTCTAAATTTC
TGTATTTGTTTGTTTGCAATTAGATCCACGTTGTGTCTCAAAATCTCTGATGTTACATTGCACAAGATAA
AAATATATCATCATGAACAATAAAACTGTCTGCTTACATAAACAGTAATACAAGGGGTGTTATGAGCCAT
ATTCAACGGGAAACGTCGAGGCCGCGATTAAATTCCAACATGGATGCTGATTTATATGGGTATAAATGGG
CTCGCGATAATGTCGGGCAATCAGGTGCGACAATCTATCGCTTGTATGGGAAGCCCGATGCGCCAGAGTT
GTTTCTGAAACATGGCAAAGGTAGCGTTGCCAATGATGTTACAGATGAGATGGTCAGACTAAACTGGCTG
ACGGAATTTATGCCTCTTCCGACCATCAAGCATTTTATCCGTACTCCTGATGATGCATGGTTACTCACCA
CTGCGATCCCCGGAAAAACAGCATTCCAGGTATTAGAAGAATATCCTGATTCAGGTGAAAATATTGTTGA
TGCGCTGGCAGTGTTCCTGCGCCGGTTGCATTCGATTCCTGTTTGTAATTGTCCTTTTAACAGCGATCGC
GTATTTCGTCTCGCTCAGGCGCAATCACGAATGAATAACGGTTTGGTTGATGCGAGTGATTTTGATGACG
AGCGTAATGGCTGGCCTGTTGAACAAGTCTGGAAAGAAATGCATAAACTTTTGCCATTCTCACCGGATTC
AGTCGTCACTCATGGTGATTTCTCACTTGATAACCTTATTTTTGACGAGGGGAAATTAATAGGTTGTATT
GATGTTGGACGAGTCGGAATCGCAGACCGATACCAGGATCTTGCCATCCTATGGAACTGCCTCGGTGAGT
TTTCTCCTTCATTACAGAAACGGCTTTTTCAAAAATATGGTATTGATAATCCTGATATGAATAAATTGCA
GTTTCATTTGATGCTCGATGAGTTTTTCTAATCAGAATTGGTTAATTGGTTGTAACACTGGCAGAGCATT
ACGCTGACTTGACGGGACGGCGCAAGCTCATGACCAAAATCCCTTAACGTGAGTTACGCGTCGTTCCACT
GAGCGTCAGACCCCGTAGAAAAGATCAAAGGATCTTC
